>Addgene plasmid #164839 | pCDNA_GFP_mTLN1-FL-LBD | addgene full sequence | sequence record 327071 | Addgene NGS Result
GACATTGATTATTGACTAGTTATTAATAGTAATCAATTACGGGGTCATTAGTTCATAGCCCATATATGGA
GTTCCGCGTTACATAACTTACGGTAAATGGCCCGCCTGGCTGACCGCCCAACGACCCCCGCCCATTGACG
TCAATAATGACGTATGTTCCCATAGTAACGCCAATAGGGACTTTCCATTGACGTCAATGGGTGGAGTATT
TACGGTAAACTGCCCACTTGGCAGTACATCAAGTGTATCATATGCCAAGTACGCCCCCTATTGACGTCAA
TGACGGTAAATGGCCCGCCTGGCATTATGCCCAGTACATGACCTTATGGGACTTTCCTACTTGGCAGTAC
ATCTACGTATTAGTCATCGCTATTACCATGGTGATGCGGTTTTGGCAGTACATCAATGGGCGTGGATAGC
GGTTTGACTCACGGGGATTTCCAAGTCTCCACCCCATTGACGTCAATGGGAGTTTGTTTTGGCACCAAAA
TCAACGGGACTTTCCAAAATGTCGTAACAACTCCGCCCCATTGACGCAAATGGGCGGTAGGCGTGTACGG
TGGGAGGTCTATATAAGCAGAGCTCTCCCTATCAGTGATAGAGATCTCCCTATCAGTGATAGAGATCGTC
GACGAGCTCGTTTAGTGAACCGTCAGATCGCCTGGAGACGCCATCCACGCTGTTTTGACCTCCATAGAAG
ACACCGGGACCGATCCAGCCTCCGGACTCTAGCGTTTAAACTTAAGCTTGCTAGCGGTACCGCCACCATG
CATCACCACCACCATCATCATCACCACCATATGGTGAGCAAGGGCGAGGAGCTGTTCACCGGGGTGGTGC
CCATCCTGGTCGAGCTGGACGGCGACGTAAACGGCCACAAGTTCAGCGTGTCCGGCGAGGGCGAGGGCGA
TGCCACCTACGGCAAGCTGACCCTGAAGTTCATCTGCACCACCGGCAAGCTGCCCGTGCCCTGGCCCACC
CTCGTGACCACCCTGACCTACGGCGTGCAGTGCTTCAGCCGCTACCCCGACCACATGAAGCAGCACGACT
TCTTCAAGTCCGCCATGCCCGAAGGCTACGTCCAGGAGCGCACCATCTTCTTCAAGGACGACGGCAACTA
CAAGACCCGCGCCGAGGTGAAGTTCGAGGGCGACACCCTGGTGAACCGCATCGAGCTGAAGGGCATCGAC
TTCAAGGAGGACGGCAACATCCTGGGGCACAAGCTGGAGTACAACTACAACAGCCACAACGTCTATATCA
TGGCCGACAAGCAGAAGAACGGCATCAAGGTGAACTTCAAGATCCGCCACAACATCGAGGACGGCAGCGT
GCAGCTCGCCGACCACTACCAGCAGAACACCCCCATCGGCGACGGCCCCGTGCTGCTGCCCGACAACCAC
TACCTGAGCACCCAGTCCGCCCTGAGCAAAGACCCCAACGAGAAGCGCGATCACATGGTCCTGCTGGAGT
TCGTGACCGCCGCCGGGATCACCCTCGGCATGGACGAGCTGTACAAGGGATCCCTGGAAGTTCTGTTCCA
GGGGCCCCATATGGTTGCGCTTTCGCTGAAGATTAGCATTGGGAATGTGGTGAAGACGATGCAATTTGAG
CCATCTACCATGGTGTACGACGCCTGCCGCATGATTCGTGAGCGGATCCCAGAGGCCCTGGCTGGCCCTC
CCAACGACTTTGGGCTCTTTCTGTCAGATGATGACCCCAAAAAAGGCATCTGGCTAGAGGCTGGGAAAGC
TTTGGACTACTACATGCTCCGAAATGGGGACACCATGGAGTACAGAAAAAAGCAGAGACCCCTGAAGATC
CGGATGTTAGACGGAACGGTGAAGACTATCATGGTGGATGACTCCAAGACCGTCACAGACATGCTCATGA
CCATTTGTGCCCGAATTGGTATCACCAACCATGATGAGTATTCACTGGTTCGAGAGCTGATGGAAGAAAA
GAAAGATGAGGGGACAGGGACCCTGAGAAAAGACAAGACCCTACTGCGAGATGAAAAGAAGATGGAGAAG
CTAAAGCAGAAGTTGCACACAGACGATGAGTTGAACTGGCTGGACCATGGGCGGACACTGAGGGAACAGG
GAGTGGAAGAGCATGAGACGTTGCTGCTGCGGAGAAAGTTCTTCTACTCAGACCAGAATGTGGATTCCCG
AGACCCTGTACAGCTGAACCTTCTCTATGTGCAGGCACGAGATGACATCCTGAATGGCTCCCATCCTGTC
TCCTTTGACAAGGCCTGTGAATTTGCAGGCTTCCAGTGCCAGATCCAGTTTGGACCTCACAATGAACAGA
AGCACAAGGCTGGCTTCCTTGACCTGAAGGACTTCCTGCCCAAGGAGTATGTGCAGCAGAAGGGAGAGCG
TAAGATCTTTCAGGCACACAAGAATTGTGGGCAGATGAGTGAAATTGAGGCCAAGGTACGCTACGTGAAG
CTGGCCCGTTCCCTCAAGACTTACGGTGTCTCCTTCTTCCTAGTCCAGGAAAAGATGAAGGGGAAGAATC
AACTGGTGCCCAGGCTGTTGGGCATCACTAAGGAGTGTGTGATGCGTGTGGATCAGCAGACCAAGGAGGT
GATTCAGGAATGGAGCCTCACCAACATCAAACGCTGGGCTGCCTCTCCCAAGAGCTTTACTCTGGACTTT
GGAGACTATCAGGATGGCTACTACTCAGTACAGACGACAGAAGGCGAGCAGATCGCACAGCTCATTGCTG
GCTACATAGATATCATCCTTAAGAAGAAAAAAAGCAAGGACCATTTTGGGCTGGAGGGAGATGAAGAGTC
TACTATGTTGGAGGACTCAGTGTCTCCCAAAAAGTCAACAGTCCTTCAGCAGCAGTACAACCGAGTGGGG
AAAGTGGAGCACGGCTCTGTGGCTCTGCCAGCCATCATGCGCTCTGGAGCCTCTGGTCCTGAGAATTTCC
AGGTGGGGAGCATGCCACCTGCCCAGCAGCAGATCACCAGTGGCCAGATGCACCGAGGACACATGCCACC
TCTGACTTCAGCCCAGCAGGCGCTCACTGGAACCATTAACTCCAGCATGCAGGCTGTGCAGGCTGCCCAG
GCCACTCTGGATGACTTTGAGACTCTACCCCCTCTTGGCCAGGATGCTGCCTCCAAAGCTTGGCGTAAGA
ACAAGATGGATGAATCAAAGCATGAGATCCACTCCCAGGTAGATGCCATCACAGCTGGCACTGCCTCTGT
GGTAAACCTGACAGCAGGAGATCCTGCAGAGACAGACTATACAGCAGTGGGCTGTGCAGTCACCACCATC
TCTTCCAACCTGACGGAGATGTCCCGTGGGGTGAAGCTATTGGCTGCCCTGCTGGAGGATGAAGGCGGCA
ATGGCCGGCCCCTTCTGCAAGCAGCAAAGGGCCTTGCAGGGGCTGTGTCGGAACTGCTTCGCAGTGCTCA
GCCCGCCAGCGCTGAGCCTCGTCAGAACCTGCTGCTGGCAGCCGGGAACGTGGGCCAGGCCAGTGGGGAG
CTGTTGCAGCAAATTGGGGAAAGTGACACTGACCCCCACTTCCAGGATGTTCTAATGCAGCTAGCAAACG
CAGTGGCAAGTGCTGCAGCCGCCCTGGTCCTCAAGGCCAAGAGTGTGGCCCAGCGCACAGAGGATTCCGG
GCTTCAGACCCAAGTGATTGCTGCAGCTACGCAATGTGCTCTGTCCACTTCCCAGCTGGTGGCCTGTACC
AAGGTGGTAGCACCTACAATCAGCTCACCTGTGTGCCAAGAACAGCTAGTCGAGGCTGGGCGACTGGTGG
CCAAAGCTGTGGAGGGCTGTGTGTCTGCCTCGCAAGCAGCTACAGAAGATGGACAGCTGCTTCGAGGGGT
AGGAGCAGCAGCCACGGCTGTCACCCAGGCCCTCAATGAGCTGCTGCAGCACGTGAAGGCCCACGCCACC
GGAGCTGGGCCTGCCGGTCGGTATGACCAAGCCACTGATACCATCCTCACCGTCACTGAAAACATCTTCA
GCTCCATGGGTGATGCTGGGGAGATGGTGCGCCAGGCCCGCATCCTGGCCCAAGCCACCTCAGACCTGGT
CAATGCTATCAAGGCCGATGCTGAGGGGGAGAGTGATCTGGAGAACTCTAGAAAGCTCCTGAGTGCTGCC
AAGATCCTCGCTGATGCCACCGCCAAGATGGTGGAGGCGGCCAAGGGAGCAGCCGCCCACCCTGACAGTG
AGGAACAGCAGCAGCGACTGCGTGAAGCAGCTGAGGGGCTTCGCATGGCCACCAATGCAGCTGCGCAGAA
CGCCATCAAGAAGAAGTTGGTGCAGCGCCTGGAGCATGCAGCCAAGCAAGCTGCAGCCTCTGCAACACAG
ACCATTGCTGCAGCCCAACATGCAGCCTCTGCCCCCAAGGCCTCTGCGGGCCCCCAGCCCCTACTGGTGC
AGAGCTGTAAGGCCGTGGCAGAGCAGATTCCGTTGCTGGTGCAGGGTGTCCGAGGAAGTCAAGCTCAGCC
TGACAGCCCTAGTGCTCAGCTCGCCCTCATTGCTGCCAGCCAGAGCTTCCTGCAGCCAGGTGGGAAGATG
GTGGCAGCGGCAAAAGCCTCAGTGCCAACAATTCAGGACCAGGCTTCAGCGATGCAGCTGAGTCAGTGCG
CAAAGAACCTAGGCACTGCCCTGGCCGAGCTGCGCACTGCTGCTCAGAAGGCTCAGGAGGCATGTGGACC
TTTGGAGATGGATTCTGCACTGAGTGTTGTACAAAATCTAGAGAAAGACCTACAGGAAATAAAAGCAGCA
GCTCGAGATGGCAAGCTTAAGCCCTTACCTGGGGAAACAATGGAGAAGTGTACCCAAGATCTTGGCAACA
GCACCAAAGCGGTGAGCTCTGCCATCGCCAAGCTGCTGGGGGAGATTGCCCAGGGCAATGAGAACTATGC
AGGTATTGCAGCTCGGGATGTAGCTGGTGGACTAAGGTCACTAGCCCAGGCTGCGCGGGGTGTGGCTGCG
CTGACATCAGATCCTGCAGTGCAGGCCATTGTGCTTGACACAGCCAGCGACGTTCTGGACAAGGCCAGCA
GCCTCATTGAAGAGGCAAAAAAAGCATCTGGACACCCAGGGGACCCAGAAAGCCAGCAAAGGCTTGCTCA
GGTAGCTAAAGCAGTGACCCAAGCCCTGAACCGCTGTGTCAGCTGCCTGCCTGGCCAAAGAGACGTGGAT
AATGCCCTACGAGCCGTTGGAGATGCCAGCAAGCGACTCCTGAGTGACTTGCTTCCTCCAAGCACGGGGA
CATTTCAAGAAGCACAGAGCCGATTGAATGAAGCTGCAGCTGGGTTAAATCAGGCCGCCACAGAACTGGT
GCAAGCCTCCCGAGGAACTCCTCAGGACCTGGCTCGGGCCTCCGGCCGATTTGGACAGGACTTCAGCACC
TTCCTGGAAGCTGGTGTGGAGATGGCCGGACAGGCCCCGAGCCAGGAGGACCGAGCCCAGGTGGTGTCCA
ACCTGAAGGGCATATCCATGTCTTCAAGCAAACTTCTCCTTGCCGCTAAGGCCTTGTCCACAGACCCTGC
TTCTCCCAACCTCAAGAGTCAGCTGGCTGCGGCTGCCCGGGCAGTGACGGACAGCATCAACCAGCTCATC
ACCATGTGCACCCAGCAGGCACCTGGCCAGAAGGAGTGTGACAATGCACTTCGGCAGCTAGAGACAGTCC
GAGAACTCCTGGAGAATCCAGTCCAGCCCATCAACGACATGTCCTACTTCGGTTGCTTGGACAGTGTCAT
GGAGAACTCCAAGGTCCTAGGTGAGGCCATGACTGGCATCTCCCAAAATGCCAAGAATGGAAATCTGCCG
GAGTTTGGAGATGCCATTGCCACAGCCTCCAAGGCTCTCTGTGGCTTCACGGAGGCAGCCGCACAGGCAG
CATATCTAGTTGGTGTCTCTGACCCCAACAGCCAAGCTGGACAGCAAGGACTGGTGGAACCCACACAGTT
TGCCCGTGCAAACCAGGCAATTCAGATGGCCTGTCAGAGTCTGGGGGAGCCTGGCTGTACCCAGGCCCAG
GTGTTATCTGCAGCCACTATTGTAGCCAAACACACATCTGCATTGTGTAACAGCTGTCGCCTGGCTTCCG
CTAGGACTGCCAATCCCACTGCCAAGCGCCAGTTTGTACAGTCAGCCAAGGAGGTGGCCAACAGTACAGC
CAATCTTGTCAAGACCATCAAGGCACTAGATGGGGACTTCACAGAAGAGAACCGTGCCCAGTGCCGAGCA
GCCACAGCCCCTCTGCTGGAAGCTGTGGATAACCTGAGTGCCTTTGCCTCCAACCCTGAGTTCTCCAGCG
TCCCTGCCCAGATCAGCCCTGAGGGCAGAGCAGCCATGGAGCCCATTGTAATCTCTGCTAAGACAATGTT
GGAGAGTGCTGGAGGGCTCATCCAGACAGCTCGGGCGTTAGCAGTCAATCCCCGAGACCCCCCACGTTGG
TCTGTGCTAGCTGGCCACTCTCGGACTGTCTCAGATTCCATCAAGAAACTTATTACAAGCATGAGGGACA
AAGCCCCAGGGCAGCTGGAGTGTGAGACAGCCATTGCGGCTCTGAACAGCTGCTTGCGGGACCTAGATCA
GGCTTCGCTTGCCGCTGTCAGCCAGCAGCTTGCTCCCCGTGAAGGAATCTCTCAAGAGGCTTTGCACACC
CAGATGCTCACTGCAGTGCAAGAAATTTCTCATCTCATTGAGCCGCTGGCCAGCGCTGCTCGGGCTGAAG
CCTCCCAGCTGGGACACAAGGTGTCCCAAATGGCCCAGTACTTTGAACCACTCACCCTGGCTGCAGTGGG
TGCTGCGTCTAAGACCCTGAGCCACCCGCAGCAGATGGCACTTCTGGACCAGACTAAAACGTTGGCAGAG
TCTGCCTTGCAGTTGCTATATACTGCCAAGGAGGCTGGTGGTAACCCCAAGCAAGCAGCACACACCCAGG
AAGCCCTGGAGGAGGCTGTGCAGATGATGACAGAGGCCGTAGAAGACCTGACGACGACCCTCAACGAAGC
AGCCAGTGCTGCAGGAGTCGTTGGCGGCATGGTGGACTCTATCACTCAGGCCATCAACCAGCTAGATGAA
GGACCTATGGGTGACCCAGAAGGCTCATTCGTAGATTACCAGACAACCATGGTGAGGACAGCCAAGGCCA
TTGCTGTCACTGTTCAGGAGATGGTAACCAAGTCAAACACCAGCCCTGAAGAGCTAGGCCCTCTTGCCAA
CCAGCTGACCAGTGACTATGGCCGACTGGCCTCACAAGCCAAGCCTGCAGCTGTGGCTGCTGAAAATGAA
GAGATAGGCGCTCACATCAAACACCGAGTACAGGAGCTGGGCCATGGCTGCTCTGCTCTGGTCACCAAGG
CAGGTGCCTTGCAGTGTAGCCCCAGTGATGTCTACACCAAGAAGGAGCTCATAGAGTGTGCCCGCAGAGT
GTCAGAGAAGGTCTCCCATGTTCTGGCTGCACTCCAGGCTGGGAATCGTGGTACCCAGGCCTGCATTACA
GCAGCCAGTGCTGTGTCTGGTATCATTGCTGACCTCGACACCACCATCATGTTCGCTACTGCTGGCACAC
TTAACCGTGAGGGTGCTGAAACTTTTGCTGACCACCGGGAGGGTATCTTAAAGACAGCAAAGGTTCTTGT
GGAGGACACCAAGGTCCTAGTGCAGAATGCAGCTGGGAGCCAGGAGAAGTTGGCACAAGCCGCCCAGTCC
TCCGTGGCCACCATTACCCGCCTCGCTGATGTGGTCAAGCTCGGTGCAGCCAGCCTAGGAGCCGAAGACC
CTGAAACTCAGGTGGTGCTGATCAATGCAGTAAAGGACGTAGCCAAGGCCCTGGGTGACCTCATCAGCGC
TACGAAGGCTGCAGCGGGCAAAGTTGGGGATGACCCTGCAGTGTGGCAGCTCAAGAACTCTGCCAAGGTG
ATGGTGACCAATGTGACATCATTGCTCAAGACAGTGAAGGCTGTGGAAGATGAGGCCACCAAAGGCACAC
GGGCCCTAGAGGCAACCACAGAGCACATACGTCAGGAACTGGCGGTCTTCTGTTCCCCAGAGCCACCTGC
CAAGACCTCTACCCCTGAAGACTTCATCCGAATGACCAAGGGTATTACTATGGCAACAGCCAAAGCCGTT
GCTGCTGGCAATTCCTGTCGACAGGAAGATGTCATTGCCACAGCCAATCTGAGCCGACGGGCTATTGCGG
ACATGCTTCGGGCTTGCAAGGAAGCAGCTTTCCACCCAGAAGTGGCGCCTGATGTACGGCTCCGAGCCCT
GCACTATGGCCGGGAGTGTGCCAATGGTTACCTGGAACTGCTGGACCACGTGCTGCTGACCCTTCAGAAG
CCAAACCCAGACCTGAAGCAGCAGCTAACTGGACACTCAAAGCGGGTTGCTGGCTCTGTGACTGAGCTCA
TCCAGGCTGCTGAAGCCATGAAAGGAACAGAGTGGGTGGACCCAGAGGACCCTACTGTCATTGCTGAGAA
TGAGCTCTTGGGAGCCGCAGCCGCCATCGAGGCTGCAGCCAAGAAGCTGGAGCAGCTGAAGCCCAGGGCC
AAACCCAAGGAGGCGGATGAGTCCTTGAACTTTGAGGAACAAATCCTAGAAGCTGTCAAGTCCATCGCTG
CAGCCACCAGTGCACTGGTAAAGGCTGCGTCAGCAGCCCAGAGGGAGCTGGTGGCTCAAGGAAAGGTGGG
CGCCATTCCAGCCAATGCACTGGATGATGGGCAGTGGTCGCAGGGCCTCATTTCCGCTGCCCGTATGGTG
GCTGCGGCCACCAACAATCTGTGTGAAGCAGCTAACGCAGCTGTCCAGGGCCATGCTAGCCAGGAGAAAC
TCATTTCCTCAGCCAAGCAAGTAGCTGCCTCCACAGCTCAGCTCCTGGTAGCTTGCAAGGTCAAAGCAGA
TCAGGACTCTGAGGCAATGAAACGGCTCCAGGCTGCTGGCAATGCAGTGAAGAGGGCCTCAGATAACCTG
GTAAAGGCGGCCCAGAAAGCTGCAGCCTTCGAAGACCAGGAGAATGAGACGGTGGTGGTGAAGGAGAAAA
TGGTTGGGGGCATTGCCCAGATTATCGCAGCACAGGAAGAGATGCTTCGGAAGGAACGAGAGCTGGAAGA
GGCTCGGAAAAAGCTCGCCCAGATCCGGCAGCAGCAGTACAAGTTCTTGCCTTCAGAGCTTCGAGACGAG
CACTGAGAATTCGCGGCCGCTCGAGTCTAGAGGGCCCGCGGTTCGAACAAAAACTCATCTCAGAAGAGGA
TCTGAATATGCATACCGGTCATCATCACCATCACCATTGAGTTTAAACCCGCTGATCAGCCTCGACTGTG
CCTTCTAGTTGCCAGCCATCTGTTGTTTGCCCCTCCCCCGTGCCTTCCTTGACCCTGGAAGGTGCCACTC
CCACTGTCCTTTCCTAATAAAATGAGGAAATTGCATCGCATTGTCTGAGTAGGTGTCATTCTATTCTGGG
GGGTGGGGTGGGGCAGGACAGCAAGGGGGAGGATTGGGAAGACAATAGCAGGCATGCTGGGGATGCGGTG
GGCTCTATGGCTTCTGAGGCGGAAAGAACCAGCTGGGGCTCTAGGGGGTATCCCC
[124 nt withheld, positions 9576-9699]
C
[91 nt withheld, positions 9701-9791]
A
[49 nt withheld, positions 9793-9841]
CCTTTGACGTTGGAGTCCACGTTCTTT
[37 nt withheld, positions 9869-9905]
ACCCTATCTCGGTCTATTCTTTTGATTTATAAGGGATTTTGCCGATTTCGGCCTATTGGTTAAAAAATGA
GCTGATTTAACAAAAATTTAACGCGAATTAATTCTGTGGAATGTGTGTCAGTTAGGGTGTGGAAAGTCCC
CAGGCTCCCCAGCAGGCAGAAGTATGCAAAGCATGCATCTCAATTAGTCAGCAACCAGGTGTGGAAAGTC
CCCAGGCTCCCCAGCAGGCAGAAGTATGCAAAGCATGCATCTCAATTAGTCAGCAACCATAGTCCCGCCC
CTAACTCCGCCCATCCCGCCCCTAACTCCGCCCAGTTCCGCCCTTTCTCCGCCCCATGGCTGACTAATTT
TTTTTATTTATGCAGAGGCCGAGGCCGCCTCTGCCTCTGAGCTATTCCAGAAGTAGTGAGGAGGCTTTTT
TGGAGGCCTAGGCTTTTGCAAAAAGCTCCCGGGAGCTTGTATATCCATTTTCGGATCTGATCAGCACGTG
TTGACAATTAATCATCGGCATAGTATATCGGCATAGTATAATACGACAAGGTGAGGAACTAAACCATGGC
CAAGTTGACCAGTGCCGTTCCGGTGCTCACCGCGCGCGACGTCGCCGGAGCGGTCGAGTTCTGGACCGAC
CGGCTCGGGTTCTCCCGGGACTTCGTGGAGGACGACTTCGCCGGTGTGGTCCGGGACGACGTGACCCTGT
TCATCAGCGCGGTCCAGGACCAGGTGGTGCCGGACAACACCCTGGCCTGGGTGTGGGTGCGCGGCCTGGA
CGAGCTGTACGCCGGGTGGTCGGAGGTCGTGTCCACGAACTTCCGGGACGCCTCCGGGCCGGCCATGACC
GAGATCGGCGAGCAGCCGTGGGGGCGGGAGTTCGCCCTGCGCGACCCGGCCGGCAACTGCGTGCACTTCG
TGGCCGAGGAGCAGGACTGACACGTGCTACGAGATTTCGATTCCACCGCCGCCTTCTATGAAAGGTTGGG
CTTCGGAATCGTTTTCCGGGACGCCGGCTGGATGATCCTCCAGCGCGGGGATCTCATGCTGGAGTTCTTC
GCCCACCCCAACTTGTTTATTGCAGCTTATAATGGTTACAAATAAAGCAATAGCATCACAAATTTCACAA
ATAAAGCATTTTTTTCACTGCATTCTAGTTGTGGTTTGTCCAAACTCATCAATGTATCTTATCATGTCTG
TATACCGTCGACCTCTAGCTAGAGCTTGGCGTAATCATGGTCATAGCTGTTTCCTGTGTGAAATTGTTAT
CCGCTCACAATTCCACACAACATACGAGCCGGAAGCATAAAGTGTAAAGCCTGGGGTGCCTAATGAGTGA
GCTAACTCACATTAATTGCGTTGCGCTCACTGCCCGCTTTCCAGTCGGGAAACCTGTCGTGCCAGCTGCA
TTAATGAATCGGCCAACGCGCGGGGAGAGGCGGTTTGTGTATTGGGCGCTCTTCCGCTTCCTCGCTCACT
GACTCGCTGCGCTCGGTCGTTCGGCTGCGGCGAGCGGTATCAGCTCACTCAAAGGCGGTAATACGGTTAT
CCACAGAATCAGGGGATAACGCAGGAAAGAACATGTGAGCAAAAGGCCAGCAAAAGGCCAGGAACCGTAA
AAAGGCCGCGTTGCTGGCGTTTTTCCATAGGCTCCGCCCCCCTGACGAGCATCACAAAAATCGACGCTCA
AGTCAGAGGTGGCGAAACCCGACAGGACTATAAAGATACCAGGCGTTTCCCCCTGGAAGCTCCCTCGTGC
GCTCTCCTGTTCCGACCCTGCCGCTTACCGGATACCTGTCCGCCTTTCTCCCTTCGGGAAGCGTGGCGCT
TTCTCATAGCTCACGCTGTAGGTATCTCAGTTCGGTGTAGGTCGTTCGCTCCAAGCTGGGCTGTGTGCAC
GAACCCCCCGTTCAGCCCGACCGCTGCGCCTTATCCGGTAACTATCGTCTTGAGTCCAACCCGGTAAGAC
ACGACTTATCGCCACTGGCAGCAGCCACTGGTAACAGGATTAGCAGAGCGAGGTATGTAGGCGGTGCTAC
AGAGTTCTTGAAGTGGTGGCCTAACTACGGCTACACTAGAAGAACAGTATTTGGTATCTGCGCTCTGCTG
AAGCCAGTTACCTTCGGAAAAAGAGTTGGTAGCTCTTGATCCGGCAAACAAACCACCGCTGGTAGCGGTG
GTTTTTTTGTTTGCAAGCAGCAGATTACGCGCAGAAAAAAAGGATCTCAAGAAGATCCTTTGATCTTTTC
TACGGGGTCTGACGCTCAGTGGAACGAAAACTCACGTTAAGGGATTTTGGTCATGAGATTATCAAAAAGG
ATCTTCACCTAGATCCTTTTAAATTAAAAATGAAGTTTTAAATCAATCTAAAGTATATATGAGTAAACTT
GGTCTGACAGTTACCAATGCTTAATCAGTGAGGCACCTATCTCAGCGATCTGTCTATTTCGTTCATCCAT
AGTTGCCTGACTCCCCGTCGTGTAGATAACTACGATACGGGAGGGCTTACCATCTGGCCCCAGTGCTGCA
ATGATACCGCGAGACCCACGCTCACCGGCTCCAGATTTATCAGCAATAAACCAGCCAGCCGGAAGGGCCG
AGCGCAGAAGTGGTCCTGCAACTTTATCCGCCTCCATCCAGTCTATTAATTGTTGCCGGGAAGCTAGAGT
AAGTAGTTCGCCAGTTAATAGTTTGCGCAACGTTGTTGCCATTGCTACAGGCATCGTGGTGTCACGCTCG
TCGTTTGGTATGGCTTCATTCAGCTCCGGTTCCCAACGATCAAGGCGAGTTACATGATCCCCCATGTTGT
GCAAAAAAGCGGTTAGCTCCTTCGGTCCTCCGATCGTTGTCAGAAGTAAGTTGGCCGCAGTGTTATCACT
CATGGTTATGGCAGCACTGCATAATTCTCTTACTGTCATGCCATCCGTAAGATGCTTTTCTGTGACTGGT
GAGTACTCAACCAAGTCATTCTGAGAATAGTGTATGCGGCGACCGAGTTGCTCTTGCCCGGCGTCAATAC
GGGATAATACCGCGCCACATAGCAGAACTTTAAAAGTGCTCATCATTGGAAAACGTTCTTCGGGGCGAAA
ACTCTCAAGGATCTTACCGCTGTTGAGATCCAGTTCGATGTAACCCACTCGTGCACCCAACTGATCTTCA
GCATCTTTTACTTTCACCAGCGTTTCTGGGTGAGCAAAAACAGGAAGGCAAAATGCCGCAAAAAAGGGAA
TAAGGGCGACACGGAAATGTTGAATACTCATACTCTTCCTTTTTCAATATTATTGAAGCATTTATCAGGG
TTATTGTCTCATGAGCGGATACATATTTGAATGTATTTAGAAAAATAAACAAATAGGGGTTCCGCGCACA
TTTCCCCGAAAAGTGCCACCTGACGTCGACGGATCGGGAGATCTCCCGATCCCCTATGGTGCACTCTCAG
TACAATCTGCTCTGATGCCGCATAGTTAAGCCAGTATCTGCTCCCTGCTTGTGTGTTGGAGGTCGCTGAG
TAGTGCGCGAGCAAAATTTAAGCTACAACAAGGCAAGGCTTGACCGACAATTGCATGAAGAATCTGCTTA
GGGTTAGGCGTTTTGCGCTGCTTCGCGATGTACGGGCCAGATATACGCGTT
Features (pLannotate 1.2.2; 23 found; start..end, strand, type, name):
      1..380     +  enhancer       CMV enhancer: human cytomegalovirus immediate early enhancer
    381..584     +  promoter       CMV promoter: human cytomegalovirus (CMV) immediate early promoter
    586..605     +  promoter       PLtetO-1 promoter (fragment): modified phage lambda PL promoter with tet operator sites (Lutz and Bujard, 1997)
    607..626     +  promoter       PLtetO-1 promoter (fragment): modified phage lambda PL promoter with tet operator sites (Lutz and Bujard, 1997)
    634..667     +  promoter       TRE3GV promoter (fragment): 3rd-generation Tet-responsive promoter that can be activated by binding of Tet-On® 3G, optimized for retroviral and lentiviral vectors
    801..1517    +  CDS            EGFP: EGFP is a basic (constitutively fluorescent) green fluorescent protein published in 1996, derived from Aequorea victoria. It is reported to be a rapidly-maturing weak dimer with moderate acid sensitivity.
   1551..9173    +  CDS            Tln1: TLN1_MOUSE - Also known as Tln. Experimental evidence at protein level: Swiss-Prot protein existence level 1. Probably involved in connections of major cytoskeletal structures to the plasma membrane. High molecular weight cytoskeletal protein concentrated at regions of cell-substratum contact and, in lymphocytes, at cell-cell contacts. From Mus musculus (Mouse).
   9306..9530    +  polyA_signal   bGH poly(A) signal: bovine growth hormone polyadenylation signal
   9534..9555    +  promoter       SV40 promoter (fragment): SV40 enhancer and early promoter
   9576..10004   +  rep_origin     f1 ori (sequence partly withheld): f1 bacteriophage origin of replication; arrow indicates direction of (+) strand synthesis
  10018..10347   +  promoter       SV40 promoter: SV40 enhancer and early promoter
  10395..10442   +  promoter       EM7 promoter: synthetic bacterial promoter&nbsp
  10461..10835   +  CDS            BleoR: antibiotic-binding protein; Sh ble from Streptoalloteichus hindustanus; confers resistance to bleomycin, phleomycin, and Zeocin™
  10845..10970   +  CDS            ble (fragment): BLE_KLEPN - Experimental evidence at protein level: Swiss-Prot protein existence level 1. Binding protein with a strong affinity to the bleomycin family of antibiotics. Binds to CL990; an antimitotic-antibiotic compound. From Klebsiella pneumoniae.
  10965..11086   +  polyA_signal   SV40 poly(A) signal: SV40 polyadenylation signal
  11157..11179   -  protein_bind   lac operator (fragment): The lac repressor binds to the lac operator to inhibit transcription in E. coli. This inhibition can be relieved by adding lactose or isopropyl-β-D-thiogalactopyranoside (IPTG). lac repressor encoded by lacI
  11183..11213   -  promoter       lac promoter: promoter for the E. coli lac operon
  11228..11249   -  protein_bind   CAP binding site: CAP binding activates transcription in the presence of cAMP. E. coli catabolite activator protein
  11262..11354   -  CDS            lacI (fragment): lac repressor; lacI; The lac repressor binds to the lac operator to inhibit transcription in E. coli. This inhibition can be relieved by adding lactose or isopropyl-β-D-thiogalactopyranoside (IPTG).
  11537..12125   -  rep_origin     ori: high-copy-number ColE1/pMB1/pBR322/pUC origin of replication
  12296..13156   -  CDS            AmpR: β-lactamase; bla; confers resistance to ampicillin, carbenicillin, and related antibiotics
  13157..13261   -  promoter       AmpR promoter: bla
  13320..13372   -  misc_feature   bom (fragment): basis of mobility region from pBR322
