[The description below was written by a language model from this plasmid's Addgene catalogue record and pLannotate feature annotations shown in this document.]
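Description:
pCDNA_GFP_mTLN1-FL-LBD is a mammalian expression plasmid of about 13.5 kb, built on a backbone recorded as pcDNA4.1, that produces full-length mouse talin1 (Tln1) carrying lipid-binding-deficient mutations and fused at its N terminus to a His8-GFP tag. It is propagated in E. coli through a high-copy ColE1/pUC-type origin and selected with ampicillin via the β-lactamase gene. An f1 origin is also present. For selection in mammalian cells, the backbone contains a bleomycin/Zeocin resistance gene (Sh ble). It is driven by the SV40 early promoter in mammalian cells and by the EM7 promoter in bacteria, and it ends with an SV40 polyadenylation signal.

The expression cassette begins with the human CMV immediate-early enhancer and promoter. Two short fragments annotated as tet operator-containing sequence follow directly, which suggests a tetracycline-operator-regulated CMV promoter of the kind used in repressor-expressing cell lines. The catalogue entry does not mention inducibility, and in ordinary cells such a promoter would act constitutively. Downstream lies the EGFP coding sequence, followed after a short linker by the roughly 7.6 kb Tln1 open reading frame, and the bovine growth hormone polyadenylation signal terminates the transcript. The His8 tag is listed in the catalogue fields but is not separately annotated in the feature table, and the specific residues mutated are not stated.

Talin links integrin-based adhesions to the cytoskeleton at the plasma membrane. This construct allows fluorescence imaging of a talin1 variant impaired in lipid binding, presumably for comparison with wild-type talin in studies of cell adhesion and talin isoform specificity.
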