Addgene plasmid #164839: pCDNA_GFP_mTLN1-FL-LBD
Purpose: Expression of GFP tagged FL mouse talin1 mutant
Depositing lab: Tina Izard. Depositing organization: UF Scripps Biomedical Research. Publication: A distinct talin2 structure directs isoform specificity in cell adhesion. Rangarajan ES, Primi MC, Colgan LA, Chinthalapudi K, Yasuda R, Izard T. J Biol Chem. 2020 Sep 11;295(37):12885-12899. doi: 10.1074/jbc.RA119.010789. Epub 2020 Jun 30. PubMed 32605925.
Backbone
  Vector backbone: pcDNA4.1
  Vector type: Mammalian Expression
Growth in bacteria
  Bacterial resistance: Ampicillin, 100 μg/mL
  Growth temperature: 30°C
  Growth strain: DH5alpha
  Copy number: High Copy
Gene/Insert
  Gene/Insert name: TLN1
  Species: M. musculus (mouse)
  Mutation: Lipid binding deficient mutations
  Entrez Gene: Tln1 (a.k.a. Tln)
  Tag / fusion protein: His8-GFP (N terminal on insert)
  Cloning method: Unknown
Terms and licenses: Academic/Nonprofit Terms; Industry Terms: Not Available to Industry
How to cite: pCDNA_GFP_mTLN1-FL-LBD was a gift from Tina Izard (Addgene plasmid # 164839 ; http://n2t.net/addgene:164839 ; RRID:Addgene_164839)
