>Addgene plasmid #164839 | pCDNA_GFP_mTLN1-FL-LBD | depositor partial sequence | sequence record 322156 | CMV-F primer
ATGCATCACCACCACCATCATCATCACCACCATATGGTGAGCAAGGGCGAGGAGCTGTTCACCGGGGTGG
TGCCCATCCTGGTCGAGCTGGACGGCGACGTAAACGGCCACAAGTTCAGCGTGTCCGGCGAGGGCGAGGG
CGATGCCACCTACGGCAAGCTGACCCTGAAGTTCATCTGCACCACCGGCAAGCTGCCCGTGCCCTGGCCC
ACCCTCGTGACCACCCTGACCTACGGCGTGCAGTGCTTCAGCCGCTACCCCGACCACATGAAGCAGCACG
ACTTCTTCAAGTCCGCCATGCCCGAAGGCTACGTCCAGGAGCGCACCATCTTCTTCAAGGACGACGGCAA
CTACAAGACCCGCGCCGAGGTGAAGTTCGAGGGCGACACCCTGGTGAACCGCATCGAGCTGAAGGGCATC
GACTTCAAGGAGGACGGCAACATCCTGGGGCACAAGCTGGAGTACAACTACAACAGCCACAACGTCTATA
TCATGGCCGACAAGCAGAAGAACGGCATCAAGGTGAACTTCAAGATCCGCCACAACATCGAGGACGGCAG
CGTGCAGCTCGCCGACCACTACCAGCAGAACACCCCCATCGGCGACGGCCCCGTGCTGCTGCCCGACAAC
CACTACCTGAGCACCCAGTCCGCCCTGAGCAAAGACCCCAACGAGAAGCGCGATCACATGGTCCTGCTGG
AGTTCGTGACCGCCGCCGGGATCACCCTCGGCATGGACGAGCTGTACAAGGGATCCCTGGAAGTTCTGTT
CCAGGGGCCCGCCGCCGCTATGGTTGCGCTTTCGCTGAAGATTAGC
