>Addgene plasmid #164839 | pCDNA_GFP_mTLN1-FL-LBD | depositor partial sequence | sequence record 322157 | EGFP-C primer
CTGGAAGTTCTGTTCCAGGGGCCCGCCGCCGCTATGGTTGCGCTTTCGCTGAAGATTAGCATTGGGAATG
TGGTGAAGACGATGCAATTTGAGCCATCTACCATGGTGTACGACGCCTGCCGCATGATTCGTGAGCGGAT
CCCAGAGGCCCTGGCTGGCCCTCCCAACGACTTTGGGCTCTTTCTGTCAGATGATGACCCCAAAAAAGGC
ATCTGGCTAGAGGCTGGGAAAGCTTTGGACTACTACATGCTCCGAAATGGGGACACCATGGAGTACAGAA
AAAAGCAGAGACCCCTGAAGATCCGGATGTTAGACGGAACGGTGAAGACTATCATGGTGGATGACTCCAA
GACCGTCACAGACATGCTCATGACCATTTGTGCCCGAATTGGTATCACCAACCATGATGAGTATTCACTG
GTTCGAGAGCTGATGGAAGAAAAGAAAGATGAGGGGACAGGGACCCTGAGAAAAGACAAGACCCTACTGC
GAGATGAAAAGAAGATGGAGAAGCTAAAGCAGAAGTTGCACACAGACGATGAGTTGAACTGGCTGGACCA
TGGGCGGACACTGAGGGAACAGGGAGTGGAAGAGCATGAGACGTTGCTGCTGCGGAGAAAGTTCTTCTAC
TCAGACCAGAATGTGGATTCCCGAGACCCTGTACAGCTGAACCTTCTCTATGTGCAGGCACGAGATGACA
TCCTGAATGGCTCCCATCCTGTCTCCTTTGACAAGGCCTGTGAATTTGCAGGCTTCCAGTGCCAGATCCA
GTTTGGACCTCACAATGAACAGAAGCACAAGGCTGGCTTCCTTGACCTGAAAGACTTCCTGCCCAAGGAG
TATGTGCAGCAGAAGGGAGAGCGTAAGATCTTTCAGGCACACAAGAATTGTGGGCAGATGAGTGAAATTG
AGGCCAAGGTACGCTACGTGAAGCTGGCCCGTTCCCTCAAGACT
