>Addgene plasmid #164839 | pCDNA_GFP_mTLN1-FL-LBD | depositor partial sequence | sequence record 322158 | BGHR primer
AAGCGGGTTGCTGGCTCTGTGACTGAGCTCATCCAGGCTGCTGAAGCCATGAAAGGAACAGAGTGGGTGG
ACCCAGAGGACCCTACTGTCATTGCTGAGAATGAGCTCTTGGGAGCCGCAGCCGCCATCGAGGCTGCAGC
CAAGAAGCTGGAGCAGCTGAAGCCCAGGGCCAAACCCAAGGAGGCGGATGAGTCCTTGAACTTTGAGGAA
CAAATCCTAGAAGCTGTCAAGTCCATCGCTGCAGCCACCAGTGCACTGGTAAAGGCTGCGTCAGCAGCCC
AGAGGGAGCTGGTGGCTCAAGGAAAGGTGGGCGCCATTCCAGCCAATGCACTGGATGATGGGCAGTGGTC
GCAGGGCCTCATTTCCGCTGCCCGTATGGTGGCTGCGGCCACCAACAATCTGTGTGAAGCAGCTAACGCA
GCTGTCCAGGGCCATGCTAGCCAGGAGAAACTCATTTCCTCAGCCAAGCAAGTAGCTGCCTCCACAGCTC
AGCTCCTGGTAGCTTGCAAGGTCAAAGCAGATCAGGACTCTGAGGCAATGAAACGGCTCCAGGCTGCTGG
CAATGCAGTGAAGAGGGCCTCAGATAACCTGGTAAAGGCGGCCCAGAAAGCTGCAGCCTTCGAAGACCAG
GAGAATGAGACGGTGGTGGTGAAGGAGAAAATGGTTGGGGGCATTGCCCAGATTATCGCAGCACAGGAAG
AGATGCTTCGGAAGGAACGAGAGCTGGAAGAGGCTCGGAAAAAGCTCGCCCAGATCCGGCAGCAGCAGTA
CAAGTTCTTGCCTTCAGAGCTTCGAGACGAGCACTAA
